>Addgene plasmid #232522 | pBEL2890 | addgene full sequence | sequence record 464778 | Addgene NGS Result
CATTCAGAGAAGAAACCAATTGTCCATATTGCATCAGACATTGCCGTCACTGCGTCTTTTACTGGCTCTT
CTCGCTAACCAAACCGGTAACCCCGCTTATTAAAAGCATTCTGTAACAAAGCGGGACCAAAGCCATGACA
AAAACGCGTAACAAAAGTGTCTATAATCACGGCAGAAAAGTCCACATTGATTATTTGCACGGCGTCACAC
TTTGCTATGCCATAGCATTTTTATCCATAAGATTAGCGGATCCTACCTGACGCTTTTTATCGCAACTCTC
TACTGTTTCTCCATACCCGTTTTTTTGGGCTAGCCGAAGGGTGAATTATGCATCACCACCATCACCATCA
GCATCAACACGAAAATCTGTATTTTCAGGGGATGGCTCTTAACACACCACAAATTACGCCGACAAAAAAG
ATAACAGTGAGGGCAATCGGCGAGGAACTGCCGCGTGGTGATTACCAACGTTGCCCGCAATGTGACATGC
TGTTTAGCCTGCCCGAGATAAATTCTCATCAAAGTGCCTATTGTCCGCGCTGTCAGGCAAAAATTCGTGA
CGGGCGCGACTGGTCGCTAACGCGCCTGGCGGCAATGGCCTTCACCATGCTGTTGCTTATGCCGTTTGCC
TGGGGCGAACCGCTGTTGCATATCTGGCTGTTAGGCATTCGTATTGACGCCAACGTTATGCAAGGCATCT
GGCAAATGACCAAACAGGGCGATGCGATAACGGGGTCGATGGTCTTTTTCTCTGTTATTGGTGCCCCGCT
CATTCTGGTGACCTCCATAGCTTATTTATGGTTTGGTAACCGACTGGGAATGAATTTACGTCCGGTACTG
CTGATGCTTGAGCGACTTAAAGAGTGGGTAATGCTCGATATCTACCTGGTCGGCATTGGCGTTGCTTCTA
TAAAGGTACAGGATTATGCCCATATCCAGGCTGGTGTCGGCTTGTTCTCTTTTGTGGCGTTGGTGATTTT
AACGACGGTGACGTTGTCACATCTTAATGTCGAAGAACTGTGGGAGCGATTTTATCCGCAGCGCCCCGCT
TGACGAAGGGTGAATTATGACGCGTAGGGACGAGAAACTTCGTGTCTGCCTTGGGTGCCATTTTACCGGC
TATCCAGATCAGCGTGGTCGCTGCCCGCGTTGCCATATCCCGCTACGCCTGCGTCGCCGTCATAGTCTGC
AAAAATCTTGGGCGGCGCTGTTAGCGTCAATCGTTTTATTGTTACCTGCCAACCTGTTGCCTATTTCTAT
CATTTATCTGAACGGAGGACGGCAGGAAGATACAATTCTTTCCGGAATTATGTCGCTGGCAAGTAGCAAC
ATTGCGGTTGCAGGAATCGTGTTTATCGCCAGTATTCTGGTCCCGTTTACTAAAGTGATCGTCATGTTCA
CTTTACTGTTGAGCATTCATTTTAAATCTCAGCAAGGTTTACGCACACGCATTCTGTTACTGCGGATGGT
GACCTGGATTGGTCGCTGGTCGATGCTCGACCTGTTTGTCATATCTTTAACCATGTCGCTGATTAATTGC
GATCAGATCCTCGCTTTTACTATGGGACCGGCTGCGTTTTATTTCGGCGCAGCGGTAATTTTGACTATTC
TTGCTGTGGAATGGCTGGACAGCCGCTTACTTTGGGATGCACATGAGTCAGGAAACGCCCGCTTCGACGA
CTGAAGCGCAGATTAAAAATAAACGCCGTATCTCACCTTTCTGGCTGCTGCCGTTCATCGCGCTAATGAT
TGCCAGTTGGCTGATTTGGGACAGTTATCAGGACCGGGGTAATACCGTCACCATCGACTTTATGTCGGCG
GATGGTATTGTTCCAGGCCGTACGCCTGTTCGTTATCAGGGCGTTGAAGTCGGAACAGTGCAGGATATCA
GCCTCAGCGACGATCTTCGTAAGATTGAAGTCAAGGTCAGCATCAAGTCCGATATGAAAGATGCGCTGCG
CGAAGAGACTCAGTTCTGGCTGGTGACGCCAAAAGCATCGTTGGCAGGTGTCTCCGGGCTGGACGCCCTC
GTCGGTGGGAACTATATCGGCATGATGCCGGGTAAAGGTAAAGAGCAGGATCACTTTGTCGCACTCGATA
CCCAACCGAAATATCGGCTGGACAATGGCGATCTGATGATCCACCTGCAAGCCCCCGATCTCGGTTCGCT
GAACAGCGGTTCATTGGTCTATTTCCGCAAGATCCCGGTGGGAAAAGTCTACGACTATGCCATCAATCCC
AACAAGCAAGGCGTGGTGATTGATGTCCTGATCGAGCGGCGTTTTACCGATCTGGTGAAAAAAGGTAGCC
GTTTCTGGAACGTTTCCGGCGTTGATGCCAACGTCAGTATCAGTGGCGCGAAGGTGAAACTGGAAAGCCT
GGCGGCACTGGTTAACGGTGCGATTGCCTTCGATTCACCAGAAGAGTCGAAACCTGCCGAGGCGGAAGAT
ACCTTTGGTCTGTATGAAGATCTGGCCCACAGCCAGCGTGGCGTAATAATAAAACTGGAACTGCCGAGTG
GGGCCGGATTAACCGCCGACTCGACGCCGTTAATGTATCAGGGGCTGGAAGTCGGACAGCTGACTAAACT
GGATTTAAATCCTGGTGGTAAAGTCACAGGGGAAATGACCGTTGATCCCAGCGTCGTTACCCTGCTTCGT
GAAAATACCCGCATCGAATTACGCAACCCGAAATTATCCCTTAGCGATGCTAATCTCAGCGCCCTGCTGA
CCGGCAAAACCTTCGAGCTGGTGCCCGGCGATGGCGAGCCACGCAAAGAGTTCGTTGTTGTGCCAGGCGA
AAAAGCACTGCTGCATGAACCTGATGTTCTGACGCTGACCCTGACCGCGCCGGAAAGTTACGGTATTGAT
GCGGGTCAGCCGCTCATTCTTCACGGCGTGCAGGTAGGCCAGGTTATCGATCGTAAACTCACCAGCAAAG
GCGTCACCTTTACCGTCGCCATCGAGCCTCAGCATCGCGAACTGGTAAAAGGCGATAGCAAATTTGTCGT
CAACAGCCGTGTCGATGTGAAGGTGGGGCTGGATGGCGTTGAGTTTCTCGGTGCCAGCGCCTCAGAATGG
ATCAATGGCGGGATACGTATTCTGCCGGGCGATAAAGGTGAGATGAAAGCCAGCTATCCACTGTATGCCA
ATTTGGAAAAAGCGCTGGAGAACAGCCTTAGCGATTTACCCACCACAACCGTGAGTTTGAGTGCAGAGAC
GCTGCCGGATGTGCAGGCAGGATCGGTAGTGCTGTACCGTAAATTTGAAGTTGGTGAAGTGATTACCGTG
CGTCCGCGAGCTAACGCGTTTGATATCGATCTGCATATTAAGCCGGAGTATCGCAACCTTCTGACCAGCA
ATAGCGTGTTCTGGGCAGAAGGCGGGGCGAAAGTTCAGCTGAATGGTAGTGGTCTGACCGTACAGGCATC
CCCGCTCTCCAGAGCATTAAAGGGAGCCATTAGCTTCGACAACCTCAGCGGTGCCAGCGCCAGTCAGCGT
AAAGGCGATAAGCGTATTCTGTATGCTTCCGAAACAGCGGCCCGTGCGGTTGGCGGGCAGATTACGCTTC
ACGCTTTCGATGCCGGAAAACTGGCGGTCGGGATGCCAATTCGCTATCTCGGTATTGATATCGGGCAAAT
CCAGACGCTGGATCTGATTACCGCACGCAATGAAGTACAGGCAAAGGCGGTACTTTACCCGGAATATGTC
CAGACCTTTGCTCGCGGTGGTACGCGCTTCTCAGTGGTCACACCGCAAATTTCGGCAGCTGGCGTTGAGC
ATCTTGATACTATCCTCCAGCCGTATATCAACGTCGAACCAGGCCGGGGCAATCCTCGCCGCGACTTTGA
ATTACAAGAGGCCACCATTACTGATTCGCGTTACCTGGATGGCTTAAGCATTATTGTTGAAGCGCCGGAA
GCCGGTTCGTTAGGCATCGGTACGCCTGTGCTGTTCCGTGGTCTGGAAGTCGGTACGGTTACAGGAATGA
CGCTGGGGACATTGTCAGATCGCGTGATGATTGCGATGCGCATCAGTAAACGCTATCAACACCTGGTGCG
TAACAATTCCGTCTTCTGGTTGGCATCGGGTTACAGTCTGGACTTTGGTCTGACGGGCGGCGTAGTGAAA
ACCGGCACCTTTAACCAGTTTATCCGTGGCGGCATCGCCTTCGCCACGCCTCCGGGTACGCCACTGGCAC
CGAAAGCCCAGGAAGGCAAACACTTCCTGTTGCAGGAAAGTGAACCGAAAGAGTGGCGTGAATGGGGAAC
TGCGCTTCCCAAATAAGGTACCAAATTCCAGAAAAGAGACGCTGAAAAGCGTCTTTTTTCGTTTTGGTCC
TGGTCTGAGGAATGGTTGTAAGCTTGGCTGTTTTGGCGGATGAGAGAAGATTTTCAGCCTGATACAGATT
AAATCAGAACGCAGAAGCGGTCTGATAAAACAGAATTTGCCTGGCGGCAGTAGCGCGGTGGTCCCACCTG
ACCCCATGCCGAACTCAGAAGTGAAACGCCGTAGCGCCGATGGTAGTGTGGGGTCTCCCCATGCGAGAGT
AGGGAACTGCCAGGCATCAAATAAAACGAAAGGCTCAGTCGAAAGACTGGGCCTTTCGTTTTATCTGTTG
TTTGTCGGTGAACGCTCTCCTGAGTAGGACAAATCCGCCGGGAGCGGATTTGAACGTTGCGAAGCAACGG
CCCGGAGGGTGGCGGGCAGGACGCCCGCCATAAACTGCCAGGCATCAAATTAAGCAGAAGGCCATCCTGA
CGGATGGCCTTTTTGCGTTTCTACAAACTCTTTTGTTTATTTTTCTAAATACATTCAAATATGTATCCGC
TCATGAGACAATAACCCTGATAAATGCTTCAATAATATTGAAAAAGGAAGAGTATGAGTATTCAACATTT
CCGTGTCGCCCTTATTCCCTTTTTTGCGGCATTTTGCCTTCCTGTTTTTGCTCACCCAGAAACGCTGGTG
AAAGTAAAAGATGCTGAAGATCAGTTGGGTGCACGAGTGGGTTACATCGAACTGGATCTCAACAGCGGTA
AGATCCTTGAGAGTTTTCGCCCCGAAGAACGTTTTCCAATGATGAGCACTTTTAAAGTTCTGCTATGTGG
CGCGGTATTATCCCGTGTTGACGCCGGGCAAGAGCAACTCGGTCGCCGCATACACTATTCTCAGAATGAC
TTGGTTGAGTACTCACCAGTCACAGAAAAGCATCTTACGGATGGCATGACAGTAAGAGAATTATGCAGTG
CTGCCATAACCATGAGTGATAACACTGCGGCCAACTTACTTCTGACAACGATCGGAGGACCGAAGGAGCT
AACCGCTTTTTTGCACAACATGGGGGATCATGTAACTCGCCTTGATCGTTGGGAACCGGAGCTGAATGAA
GCCATACCAAACGACGAGCGTGACACCACGATGCCTGCAGCAATGGCAACAACGTTGCGCAAACTATTAA
CTGGCGAACTACTTACTCTAGCTTCCCGGCAACAATTAATAGACTGGATGGAGGCGGATAAAGTTGCAGG
ACCACTTCTGCGCTCGGCCCTTCCGGCTGGCTGGTTTATTGCTGATAAATCTGGAGCCGGTGAGCGTGGG
TCTCGCGGTATCATTGCAGCACTGGGGCCAGATGGTAAGCCCTCCCGTATCGTAGTTATCTACACGACGG
GGAGTCAGGCAACTATGGATGAACGAAATAGACAGATCGCTGAGATAGGTGCCTCACTGATTAAGCATTG
GTAACTGTCAGACCAAGTTTACTCATATATACTTTAGATTGATT
[125 nt withheld, positions 5785-5909]
C
[141 nt withheld, positions 5911-6051]
CCTTTGACGTTGGAGTCCACGTTCTTT
[37 nt withheld, positions 6079-6115]
ACCCTATCTCGGGCTATTCTTTTGATTTATAAGGGATTTTGCCGATTTCGGCCTATTGGTTAAAAAATGA
GCTGATTTAACAAAAATTTAACGCGAATTTTAACAAAATATTAACGTTTACAATTTAAAAGGATCTAGGT
GAAGATCCTTTTTGATAATCTCATGACCAAAATCCCTTAACGTGAGTTTTCGTTCCACTGAGCGTCAGAC
CCCGTAGAAAAGATCAAAGGATCTTCTTGAGATCCTTTTTTTCTGCGCGTAATCTGCTGCTTGCAAACAA
AAAAACCACCGCTACCAGCGGTGGTTTGTTTGCCGGATCAAGAGCTACCAACTCTTTTTCCGAAGGTAAC
TGGCTCAGCAGAGCGCAGATACCAAATACTGTCCTTCTAGTGTAGCCGTAGTTAGGCCACCACTTCAAGA
ACTCTGTAGCACCGCCTACATACCTCGCTCTGCTAATCCTGTTACCAGTGGCTGCTGCCAGTGGCGATAA
GTCGTGTCTTACCGGGTTGGACTCAAGACGATAGTTACCGGATAAGGCGCAGCGGTCGGGCTGAACGGGG
GGTTCGTGCACACAGCCCAGCTTGGAGCGAACGACCTACACCGAACTGAGATACCTACAGCGTGAGCTAT
GAGAAAGCGCCACGCTTCCCGAAGGGAGAAAGGCGGACAGGTATCCGGTAAGCGGCAGGGTCGGAACAGG
AGAGCGCACGAGGGAGCTTCCAGGGGGAAACGCCTGGTATCTTTATAGTCCTGTCGGGTTTCGCCACCTC
TGACTTGAGCGTCGATTTTTGTGATGCTCGTCAGGGGGGCGGAGCCTATGGAAAAACGCCAGCAACGCGG
CCTTTTTACGGTTCCTGGCCTTTTGCTGGCCTTTTGCTCACATGTTCTTTCCTGCGTTATCCCCTGATTC
TGTGGATAACCGTATTACCGCCTTTGAGTGAGCTGATACCGCTCGCCGCAGCCGAACGACCGAGCGCAGC
GAGTCAGTGAGCGAGGAAGCGGAAGAGCGCCTGATGCGGTATTTTCTCCTTACGCATCTGTGCGGTATTT
CACACCGCATAGGGTCATGGCTGCGCCCCGACACCCGCCAACACCCGCTGACGCGCCCTGACGGGCTTGT
CTGCTCCCGGCATCCGCTTACAGACAAGCTGTGACCGTCTCCGGGAGCTGCATGTGTCAGAGGTTTTCAC
CGTCATCACCGAAACGCGCGAGGCAGAAGGAGATGGCGCCCAACAGTCCCCCGGCCACGGGGCCTGCCAC
CATACCCACGCCGAAACAAGCGCTCATGAGCCCGAAGTGGCGAGCCCGATCTTCCCCATCGGTGATGTCG
GCGATATAGGCGCCAGCAACCGCACCTGTGGCGCCGGTGATGCCGGCCACGATGCGTCCGGCGTAGAGGA
TCTGCTCATGTTTGACAGCTTATCATCGATGCATAATGTGCCTGTCAAATGGACGAAGCAGGGATTCTGC
AAACCCTATGCTACTCCGTCAAGCCGTCAATTGTCTGATTCGTTACCAATTATGACAACTTGACGGCTAC
ATCATTCACTTTTTCTTCACAACCGGCACGGAACTCGCTCGGGCTGGCCCCGGTGCATTTTTTAAATACC
CGCGAGAAATAGAGTTGATCGTCAAAACCAACATTGCGACCGACGGTGGCGATAGGCATCCGGGTGGTGC
TCAAAAGCAGCTTCGCCTGGCTGATACGTTGGTCCTCGCGCCAGCTTAAGACGCTAATCCCTAACTGCTG
GCGGAAAAGATGTGACAGACGCGACGGCGACAAGCAAACATGCTGTGCGACGCTGGCGATATCAAAATTG
CTGTCTGCCAGGTGATCGCTGATGTACTGACAAGCCTCGCGTACCCGATTATCCATCGGTGGATGGAGCG
ACTCGTTAATCGCTTCCATGCGCCGCAGTAACAATTGCTCAAGCAGATTTATCGCCAGCAGCTCCGAATA
GCGCCCTTCCCCTTGCCCGGCGTTAATGATTTGCCCAAACAGGTCGCTGAAATGCGGCTGGTGCGCTTCA
TCCGGGCGAAAGAACCCCGTATTGGCAAATATTGACGGCCAGTTAAGCCATTCATGCCAGTAGGCGCGCG
GACGAAAGTAAACCCACTGGTGATACCATTCGCGAGCCTCCGGATGACGACCGTAGTGATGAATCTCTCC
TGGCGGGAACAGCAAAATATCACCCGGTCGGCAAACAAATTCTCGTCCCTGATTTTTCACCACCCCCTGA
CCGCGAATGGTGAGATTGAGAATATAACCTTTCATTCCCAGCGGTCGGTCGATAAAAAAATCGAGATAAC
CGTTGGCCTCAATCGGCGTTAAACCCGCCACCAGATGGGCATTAAACGAGTATCCCGGCAGCAGGGGATC
ATTTTGCGCTTCAGCCATACTTTTCATACTCCCGC
Features (pLannotate 1.2.2; 16 found; start..end, strand, type, name):
     10..294     +  promoter       araBAD promoter: araBAD; promoter of the L-arabinose operon of E. coli; the araC regulatory gene is transcribed in the opposite direction (Guzman et al., 1995)
    382..1059    +  CDS            yebS (fragment): YEBS_ECOLI - Experimental evidence at protein level: Swiss-Prot protein existence level 1. Component of a transport pathway that contributes to membrane integrity. From Escherichia coli (strain K12).
   1070..1681    +  CDS            yebS (fragment): YEBS_ECOLI - Experimental evidence at protein level: Swiss-Prot protein existence level 1. Component of a transport pathway that contributes to membrane integrity. From Escherichia coli (strain K12).
   1653..4283    +  CDS            yebT: YEBT_ECOLI - Experimental evidence at protein level: Swiss-Prot protein existence level 1. Component of a transport pathway that contributes to membrane integrity (PubMed:27795327). May directly span the intermembrane space, facilitating the transport of substrates across the periplasm (Probable). From Escherichia coli (strain K12).
   4449..4564    +  ncRNA          5S rRNA: Accession: RF00001 - 5S ribosomal RNA
   4568..4654    +  terminator     rrnB T1 terminator: Escherichia coli rrnB; transcription terminator T1 from the E. coli rrnB gene
   4746..4773    +  terminator     rrnB T2 terminator: transcription terminator T2 from the E. coli rrnB gene
   4792..4883    +  promoter       AmpR promoter: bla
   4884..5744    +  CDS            AmpR: β-lactamase; bla; confers resistance to ampicillin, carbenicillin, and related antibiotics
   5786..6166    +  rep_origin     M13 ori (sequence partly withheld): M13 bacteriophage origin of replication; arrow indicates direction of (+) strand synthesis
   6352..6939    +  rep_origin     ori: high-copy-number ColE1/pMB1/pBR322/pUC origin of replication
   7125..7176    -  misc_feature   bom (fragment): basis of mobility region from pBR322
   7292..7331    -  CDS            rop (fragment): Rop protein, which maintains plasmids at low copy number; rop
   7332..7517    -  CDS            TcR (fragment): tetracycline efflux protein; tet; confers resistance to tetracycline
   7527..7545    +  promoter       tet promoter (fragment): E. coli promoter for tetracycline efflux protein gene
   7635..8513    -  CDS            araC: L-arabinose regulatory protein; araC
