[The description below was written by a language model from this plasmid's Addgene catalogue record and pLannotate feature annotations shown in this document.]
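Description:
pBEL2890 is a pBAD-based bacterial expression plasmid of about 8.5 kb that co-expresses a cysteine-depleted ("Cys-light") variant of E. coli LetA carrying a single introduced cysteine, R380C, together with its partner LetB (the YebST/LetAB pair). It replicates from a high-copy ColE1/pMB1-type origin and is selected with ampicillin through the bla gene. An M13 phage origin is also annotated. Short fragments of bom, rop, the tetracycline resistance gene and its promoter are also present and appear to be non-functional remnants of the pBR322 lineage.

Expression is driven by the araBAD promoter. The divergently transcribed araC regulator on the same plasmid makes transcription inducible by L-arabinose and repressed in its absence. Downstream, LetA is encoded as two separate pieces, which the feature table shows as two adjacent yebS fragments. The first covers residues 1–223 with C124S and carries an N-terminal 6xHis-2xQH tag followed by a TEV protease site for affinity purification and tag removal. The second covers residues 224–427 with C266S, C343S and the R380C substitution. The full-length letB (yebT) reading frame follows and slightly overlaps the end of letA, as annotated, so both proteins are produced from one arabinose-induced transcript. That transcript ends at the rrnB T1 and T2 terminators.

Replacing the native cysteines leaves a background in which position 380 is the only reactive thiol. Such a design is typically used for site-specific labelling, crosslinking or accessibility experiments, although the record does not state the exact assay. LetA and LetB are annotated as components of a transport pathway that contributes to membrane integrity, with LetB possibly spanning the periplasm.
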