Addgene plasmid #232522: pBEL2890
Purpose: Expression plasmid of Cys-light LetA(R380C) with LetB
Depositing lab: Gira Bhabha & Damian Ekiert. Depositing organization: Johns Hopkins University and School of Medicine. Publication: LetA defines a structurally distinct transporter family. Santarossa CC, Li Y, Yousef S, Hasdemir HS, Rodriguez CC, Haase MAB, Baek M, Coudray N, Pavek JG, Focke KN, Silverberg AL, Bautista C, Yeh JT, Marty MT, Baker D, Tajkhorshid E, Ekiert DC, Bhabha G. Nature. 2026 Jan 21. doi: 10.1038/s41586-025-09990-0. PubMed 41565823.
Backbone
  Vector backbone: pBAD
  Vector type: Bacterial Expression
Growth in bacteria
  Bacterial resistance: Ampicillin, 100 μg/mL
  Growth temperature: 37°C
  Growth strain: DH5alpha
  Copy number: High Copy
Gene/Insert
  Gene/Insert name: YebST (alt name: LetAB)
  Species: E. coli
  Mutation: [6xHis2xQH-TEV-LetA1(1-223,C124S)]-[LetA2(224-427,C266S,C343S,R380C)]
  Entrez Gene: letA (a.k.a. b1833, ECK1832, yebS); letB (a.k.a. b1834, ECK1833, yebT)
  Promoter: araBAD
  Tag / fusion protein: 6xHis2xQH-TEV (N terminal on insert)
  Cloning method: Gibson Cloning
Terms and licenses: Academic/Nonprofit Terms; Industry Terms: Not Available to Industry
Depositor comments: Please visit https://doi.org/10.1101/2025.03.21.644421 for bioRxiv preprint.
How to cite: pBEL2890 was a gift from Gira Bhabha & Damian Ekiert (Addgene plasmid # 232522 ; http://n2t.net/addgene:232522 ; RRID:Addgene_232522)
